Addgene plasmid #235308: pLentiX1-[TRE3G-EGFP(miRE.FF4)-FMRP-TS.FF4x1-bGH]-EFS-rtTA-P2A-mRuby2-WPRE
Purpose: Lentiviral expression of ComMAND closed-loop circuit regulating EGFP-FMRP (therapeutically relevant gene)
Depositing lab: Kate Galloway. Depositing organization: Massachusetts Institute of Technology. Publication: Model-guided design of microRNA-based gene circuits supports precise dosage of transgenic cargoes into diverse primary cells. Love KS, Johnstone CP, Peterman EL, Gaglione S, Birnbaum ME, Galloway KE. Cell Syst. 2025 Apr 22:101269. doi: 10.1016/j.cels.2025.101269. PubMed 40300600.
Backbone
  Vector backbone: pLentiX1
  Backbone manufacturer: Addgene #17297
  Backbone size w/o insert (bp): 5517
  Vector type: Mammalian Expression, Lentiviral, Synthetic Biology
  Selectable markers: mRuby2
Growth in bacteria
  Bacterial resistance: Ampicillin, 100 μg/mL
  Growth temperature: 30°C
  Growth strain: NEB Stable
  Copy number: High Copy
Gene/Insert
  Gene/Insert name: EGFP-Fmr1 (alt names: FMRP; Fmr-1)
  Species: M. musculus (mouse)
  Insert size (bp): 2622
  Entrez Gene: Fmr1 (a.k.a. FMRP, Fmr-1)
  Promoter: TRE3G (3rd-generation Tet system)
  Tag / fusion protein: FLAG (N terminal on insert)
  Cloning method: Golden Gate
  Sequencing primers: 5′ gtaagtcattggtcttaaagg; 3′ gtagacataatagcaacagac
Resource information
  A portion of this plasmid was derived from a plasmid made by: Addgene #87929
Terms and licenses: Academic/Nonprofit Terms; Industry Terms: Not Available to Industry
Depositor comments: Also expresses rtTA, mGreenLantern, and puromycin resistance genes; Alt name: pKG3674 ; Please visit https://doi.org/10.1101/2024.06.25.600629 for bioRxiv preprint.
How to cite: pLentiX1-[TRE3G-EGFP(miRE.FF4)-FMRP-TS.FF4x1-bGH]-EFS-rtTA-P2A-mRuby2-WPRE was a gift from Kate Galloway (Addgene plasmid # 235308 ; http://n2t.net/addgene:235308 ; RRID:Addgene_235308)
