[The description below was written by a language model from this plasmid's Addgene catalogue record and pLannotate feature annotations shown in this document.]
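Description:
pLentiX1-[TRE3G-EGFP(miRE.FF4)-FMRP-TS.FF4x1-bGH]-EFS-rtTA-P2A-mRuby2-WPRE is a lentiviral transfer plasmid of about 11.9 kb, built by Golden Gate assembly in the pLentiX1 backbone. It delivers a doxycycline-inducible, microRNA-based "ComMAND" closed-loop circuit that controls the dosage of an EGFP-FMRP fusion. In bacteria it replicates from a high-copy ColE1/pUC-type origin and is selected with ampicillin (AmpR); an f1 ori and an SV40 ori are also annotated. The viral framework consists of an RSV promoter driving a truncated HIV-1 5' LTR, the Ψ packaging signal with a gag fragment, RRE, cPPT/CTS, WPRE and a truncated 3' LTR followed by an SV40 poly(A) signal. This arrangement is typical of Rev-dependent, third-generation style packaging.

Two transcription units sit between the LTRs in divergent orientation. On the reverse strand, a TRE3G promoter drives EGFP fused through a FLAG tag to mouse Fmr1 (FMRP), ending in a bGH poly(A) signal. EGFP is annotated as two fragments flanking miR-30a-derived sequence, which fits the miRE.FF4 microRNA named in the construct being embedded within the EGFP coding region. The name also indicates a single FF4 target site (TS.FF4x1) in the transcript, although the feature table does not annotate it. Each transcript would therefore produce the microRNA that represses it, forming a feedback loop intended to buffer expression against variation in copy number.

On the forward strand, an EF-1α core (EFS) promoter expresses rtTA (annotated through its tetR portion), linked by P2A to mRuby2. This supplies the Tet-On activator together with a red fluorescent marker of transduction. The depositor comment mentions mGreenLantern and puromycin resistance, but neither appears in the feature table or the construct name. Small ccdB, mHoneydew and lac fragments are probably cloning remnants.
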