Features (pLannotate 1.2.2; 37 found; start..end, strand, type, name):
     36..161     +  misc_feature   HIV-1 Ψ: packaging signal of human immunodeficiency virus type 1
    145..508     +  CDS            HIV-1 gag (fragment): gag protein from human immunodeficiency virus 1; gag
    654..887     +  misc_feature   RRE: The Rev response element (RRE) of HIV-1 allows for Rev-dependent mRNA export from the nucleus to the cytoplasm.
   1264..1364    +  CDS            Rev (fragment): human immunodeficiency virus 1 (HIV-1) Rev protein; rev; enhances nuclear export of unspliced and incompletely spliced viral mRNAs
   1383..1499    +  misc_feature   cPPT/CTS: central polypurine tract and central termination sequence of HIV-1
   1526..1750    -  polyA_signal   bGH poly(A) signal: bovine growth hormone polyadenylation signal
   1807..3642    -  CDS            Fmr1: FMR1_MOUSE - Also known as Fmr-1 From Mus musculus (Mouse).
   3643..3663    -  CDS            FLAG (fragment): FLAG® epitope tag, followed by an enterokinase cleavage site
   3674..3708    -  misc_feature   MCS (fragment): multiple cloning site
   3708..4091    -  CDS            EGFP (fragment): the original enhanced GFP (Yang et al., 1996) mammalian codon-optimized
   4133..4245    -  ncRNA          3' miR-30a: sequence downstream of the 71-nt precursor of the human miR-30a microRNA (Zeng et al., 2002) miRNA
   4505..4842    -  CDS            EGFP (fragment): the original enhanced GFP (Yang et al., 1996) mammalian codon-optimized
   4869..4903    -  promoter       TRE3GV promoter (fragment): 3rd-generation Tet-responsive promoter that can be activated by binding of Tet-On® 3G, optimized for retroviral and lentiviral vectors
   4903..5281    -  promoter       TRE3G promoter: 3rd-generation Tet-responsive promoter that can be activated by binding of Tet-On® 3G
   5359..5524    -  CDS            ccdB (fragment): CcdB, a bacterial toxin that poisons DNA gyrase; ccdB; Plasmids containing the ccdB gene cannot be propagated in standard E. coli strains.
   5530..5554    +  CDS            mHoneydew (fragment): monomeric derivative of DsRed fluorescent protein (Shaner et al., 2004) mammalian codon-optimized
   5591..5802    +  promoter       EF-1α core promoter: core promoter for human elongation factor EF-1α
   5815..6432    +  CDS            tetR: TETR2_ECOLX - Experimental evidence at protein level: Swiss-Prot protein existence level 1. TetR is the repressor of the tetracycline resistance element; its N-terminal region forms a helix-turn-helix structure and binds DNA. Binding of tetracycline to TetR reduces the repressor affinity for the tetracycline resistance gene (tetA) promoter operator sites. From Escherichia coli.
   6625..7335    +  CDS            mRuby2: mRuby2 is a basic (constitutively fluorescent) red fluorescent protein published in 2012, derived from Entacmaea quadricolor. It has moderate acid sensitivity.
   7349..7937    +  misc_feature   WPRE: woodchuck hepatitis virus posttranscriptional regulatory element
   7959..8096    +  CDS            nef (fragment): NEF_HV1LA - Experimental evidence at protein level: Swiss-Prot protein existence level 1. Extracellular Nef protein targets CD4(+) T-lymphocytes for apoptosis by interacting with CXCR4 surface receptors. From Human immunodeficiency virus type 1 group M subtype B (isolate Lai) (HIV-1).
   8082..8262    +  LTR            5' LTR (truncated): truncated 5' long terminal repeat (LTR) from HIV-1
   8334..8455    +  polyA_signal   SV40 poly(A) signal: SV40 polyadenylation signal
   8495..8630    +  rep_origin     SV40 ori: SV40 origin of replication
   8651..8669    -  promoter       T7 promoter: promoter for bacteriophage T7 RNA polymerase
   8677..8832    +  CDS            lacZα (fragment): LacZα fragment of β-galactosidase; lacZ fragment
   8837..9265    +  rep_origin     f1 ori (sequence partly withheld): f1 bacteriophage origin of replication; arrow indicates direction of (+) strand synthesis
   9318..9422    +  promoter       AmpR promoter: bla
   9423..10283   +  CDS            AmpR: β-lactamase; bla; confers resistance to ampicillin, carbenicillin, and related antibiotics
  10454..11042   +  rep_origin     ori: high-copy-number ColE1/pMB1/pBR322/pUC origin of replication
  11225..11317   +  CDS            lacI (fragment): lac repressor; lacI; The lac repressor binds to the lac operator to inhibit transcription in E. coli. This inhibition can be relieved by adding lactose or isopropyl-β-D-thiogalactopyranoside (IPTG).
  11330..11351   +  protein_bind   CAP binding site: CAP binding activates transcription in the presence of cAMP. E. coli catabolite activator protein
  11366..11396   +  promoter       lac promoter: promoter for the E. coli lac operon
  11400..11422   +  protein_bind   lac operator (fragment): The lac repressor binds to the lac operator to inhibit transcription in E. coli. This inhibition can be relieved by adding lactose or isopropyl-β-D-thiogalactopyranoside (IPTG). lac repressor encoded by lacI
  11465..11483   +  promoter       T3 promoter: promoter for bacteriophage T3 RNA polymerase
  11511..11737   +  promoter       RSV promoter: Rous sarcoma virus enhancer/promoter
  11738..11918   +  LTR            5' LTR (truncated): truncated 5' long terminal repeat (LTR) from HIV-1
>Addgene plasmid #235308 | pLentiX1-[TRE3G-EGFP(miRE.FF4)-FMRP-TS.FF4x1-bGH]-EFS-rtTA-P2A-mRuby2-WPRE | addgene full sequence | sequence record 472753 | Addgene NGS Result
ACAGGGACTTGAAAGCGAAAGGGAAACCAGAGGAGCTCTCTCGACGCAGGACTCGGCTTGCTGAAGCGCG
CACGGCAAGAGGCGAGGGGCGGCGACTGGTGAGTACGCCAAAAATTTTGACTAGCGGAGGCTAGAAGGAG
AGAGATGGGTGCGAGAGCGTCAGTATTAAGCGGGGGAGAATTAGATCGCGATGGGAAAAAATTCGGTTAA
GGCCAGGGGGAAAGAAAAAATATAAATTAAAACATATAGTATGGGCAAGCAGGGAGCTAGAACGATTCGC
AGTTAATCCTGGCCTGTTAGAAACATCAGAAGGCTGTAGACAAATACTGGGACAGCTACAACCATCCCTT
CAGACAGGATCAGAAGAACTTAGATCATTATATAATACAGTAGCAACCCTCTATTGTGTGCATCAAAGGA
TAGAGATAAAAGACACCAAGGAAGCTTTAGACAAGATAGAGGAAGAGCAAAACAAAAGTAAGACCACCGC
ACAGCAAGCGGCCGCTGATCTTCAGACCTGGAGGAGGAGATATGAGGGACAATTGGAGAAGTGAATTATA
TAAATATAAAGTAGTAAAAATTGAACCATTAGGAGTAGCACCCACCAAGGCAAAGAGAAGAGTGGTGCAG
AGAGAAAAAAGAGCAGTGGGAATAGGAGCTTTGTTCCTTGGGTTCTTGGGAGCAGCAGGAAGCACTATGG
GCGCAGCGTCAATGACGCTGACGGTACAGGCCAGACAATTATTGTCTGGTATAGTGCAGCAGCAGAACAA
TTTGCTGAGGGCTATTGAGGCGCAACAGCATCTGTTGCAACTCACAGTCTGGGGCATCAAGCAGCTCCAG
GCAAGAATCCTGGCTGTGGAAAGATACCTAAAGGATCAACAGCTCCTGGGGATTTGGGGTTGCTCTGGAA
AACTCATTTGCACCACTGCTGTGCCTTGGAATGCTAGTTGGAGTAATAAATCTCTGGAACAGATTTGGAA
TCACACGACCTGGATGGAGTGGGACAGAGAAATTAACAATTACACAAGCTTAATACACTCCTTAATTGAA
GAATCGCAAAACCAGCAAGAAAAGAATGAACAAGAATTATTGGAATTAGATAAATGGGCAAGTTTGTGGA
ATTGGTTTAACATAACAAATTGGCTGTGGTATATAAAATTATTCATAATGATAGTAGGAGGCTTGGTAGG
TTTAAGAATAGTTTTTGCTGTACTTTCTATAGTGAATAGAGTTAGGCAGGGATATTCACCATTATCGTTT
CAGACCCACCTCCCAACCCCGAGGGGACCCGACAGGCCCGAAGGAATAGAAGAAGAAGGTGGAGAGAGAG
ACAGAGACAGATCCATTCGATTAGTGAACGGATCTCGACGGTATCGGTTAACTTTTAAAAGAAAAGGGGG
GATTGGGGGGTACAGTGCAGGGGAAAGAATAGTAGACATAATAGCAACAGACATACAAACTAAAGAATTA
CAAAAACAAATTACAAAATTCAAAATTTTATCGTCCAGTGTGGTGGCTACTAGCGCCATAGAGCCCACCG
CATCCCCAGCATGCCTGCTATTGTCTTCCCAATCCTCCCCCTTGCTGTCCTGCCCCACCCCACCCCCCAG
AATAGAATGACACCTACTCAGACAATGCGATGCAATTTCCTCATTTTATTAGGAAAGGACAGTGGGAGTG
GCACCTTCCAGGGTCAAGGAAGGCACGGGGGAGGGGCAAACAACAGATGGCTGGCAACTAGAAGGCACAG
GTGCAACTCCTCCTAGGTTTAATTAAAGACTTCAAGCGGCCACAAGCTTGTTGTTAGGGTACTCCATTCA
CCAGCGGTTGCAGCCCATCTACGCTGTCTGGCTTTTCCTTCTTCTGGTTACGATCTTTACCCGTGCGCAG
CCGGCTCCCTTCACTGGAGGCACTCTGCAGGGATCCATCAGCTGTTCTTCCTTTAGCCTCTCTTGGATTA
CGTGGACGATTATCTGTTCGGGAATGATCGTCGTTTCCTTTGAAGCCTCCTCCTCTTCCTCTTCCTCCTT
GTCCTCTTCCTCCTCCTCCACGCCGCCGTCCGTCTCCTCTGCGCAGGAAGCTCTCCCTCTCTTCCTCTGT
TGGAGCTAATGACCAATCACTGAGTTCGTCTCTGTGGTCAGATTCTGTTTCAGAAGCATTTGATGCTTCA
GAATTAGTTCCTGAAGTATATCCAGGACCGCGTCTGCCGTGCCCCCTATTTCTGTAAGGTCTACTACCTC
GACCCATTCCTTGACCATCATCAGTCACATAGCCTTTTTCCTTATCTGTACGATTTGGTGGTGGTCTAGA
ACTAGCTCCAATTTGTCGCAACTGCTCATCAATTTGTAATCTCTCCAAACGCAACTGGTCTACTTCCTTT
AAATAGTTCAGGTGATAATCCAAAAGAACAGTGGCATTAGCGATGCTGTCTTTTGTTCCCACAAAAACAA
ATGGTACCATACCCTGCCAAGCCTTGGGTTCAGGTTTCTGGGGTCCCCCTGCTACAATTGATGAAACCAC
TAACACCCTCTGGACTTTTGTACTGTTAGGTTGAGAAAAATGGGTGTTTTCCTTTGTATCTAAATGTTTC
TTTTCTTCAGAGGAGTTAGGTCCAACCCTTGAATTATTGGAAGGTAGGGAACTTGGTGGCATAATTTCCT
CTTCTTGTGGGACACTTTTCTCATTTTCAGCCTCAATCCTCACCCTCACAACTCCTGACTTGTCCACGAT
CTCTTGAATCAGCTTTCCATTTTTTCCTATTACTTTGCCTACTAAGTTTCGTGGAACCTGTATGACATCT
TCAGCAAATTCCAGAAAGCTTCTAGCCTTTTTCACTGCATCTTGATCCTCTCCATAAATATGAAATGTGC
AGGTATCCTCATCTAAATCAATAGCAGTGACGCCAGGCACTTTTCTAGCTTGCTGAATATTAGCACCATG
AGTACCAATAGCTAAACCCATCAGATCTTCTCGTACGATAAACTGTTCATGAAATCTTGAGGCAAGCTGC
CTTGAACTCTCCAGTTGTTTACTGGCTTCTTCATTTCTCAGTATAAGAGACAACTTGGTGCGCAGACTTC
GAAAGTGCATGTCAATCAACATGTGGGCTCGCTTTGAGGTGACTTCATTGATGGACAAAATTACCAGCTG
ATAATTTTCTGGATCATAAGTTACAGAGAAGGCACCAACTGCCTTTTTAAAATCCTTATGTGCTGATTCT
TTGGCACACATTTGTCGTAAATCTTCTGGCACCTCCAGCTTGATCTTATGGAAAGTATCTTTTGTAGCAG
GTTTGTTGGGATTAACAGATCGTAGACGCTCAATTGTGACAATTTCATTATACGTAGCATCACATGCTGC
ATATTCTATCACATAAAACTCACCCTTTATCATCCTCACTTTAGCTAACCACCAACAGCAAGGCTCTTTT
TCATTTGCTCTGGAATAAACCTCAACTTCATCACTTTCGTTTATATCTTTATTATAACCTACAGGTGGTG
GGAATCTCACATCATGGAATGGAATCTGTCTCTCTGGTTGCCAGTTGTTTTCAAAAGCAACTGTTATAGA
ATCTTCATGGACATCTTTTACAAATGCCTTGTAGAAAGCGCCATTGGAGCCCCGCACTTCCACCACCAGC
TCCTTGTCATCGTCGTCCTTGTAGTCCTCCATCGAATTCGAAGCTTGAGCTCGAGATCTGAGTCCGGACT
TGTACAGCTCGTCCATGCCGAGAGTGATCCCGGCGGCGGTCACGAACTCCAGCAGGACCATGTGATCGCG
CTTCTCGTTGGGGTCTTTGCTCAGGGCGGACTGGGTGCTCAGGTAGTGGTTGTCGGGCAGCAGCACGGGG
CCGTCGCCGATGGGGGTGTTCTGCTGGTAGTGGTCGGCGAGCTGCACGCTGCCGTCCTCGATGTTGTGGC
GGATCTTGAAGTTCACCTTGATGCCGTTCTTCTGCTTGTCGGCCATGATATAGACGTTGTGGCTGTTGTA
GTTGTACTCCAGCTTGTGCCCCAGGATGTTGCCGTCCTCCTTGAAGTCGATGCCCTTCAGCTCGATGCGG
TTCACCAGGGTGTCGCCCTCGAACTTCACCTGTGAAAAAAAAAAAGAAGACTCGAAGTTAGTACAATTGA
AAAAAGTGATTTAATTTATACCATTTTAATTCAGCTTTGTAAAAATGTATCAAAGAGATAGCAAGGTATT
CAGTTTTAGTAAACAAGATAATTGCTCCTAAAGTAGCCCCTTGAATTCTAGCCCCTTGAAGTCCGAGGCA
GTAGGCACCGCTTGAAGTCTTTAATTAAATACATCTGTGGCTTCACTATTTAATTAAAGACTTCAAGCGG
CGCTCACTGTCAACAGCAATATACCTTCTCGAGCCTTCTGTTGGGTTAAGAAGTCCCTGAAGAAGTAATC
CCAGCAAGTGTTTCCAAGATGTGCAGGCAACGATTCTGTAAAGTACTGAAGCCTCATTCAACATAGTATA
TGTGCTGCCGAAGCGAGCACACTTACCTCGGCGCGGGTCTTGTAGTTGCCGTCGTCCTTGAAGAAGATGG
TGCGCTCCTGGACGTAGCCTTCGGGCATGGCGGACTTGAAGAAGTCGTGCTGCTTCATGTGGTCGGGGTA
GCGGCTGAAGCACTGCACGCCGTAGGTCAGGGTGGTCACGAGGGTGGGCCAGGGCACGGGCAGCTTGCCG
GTGGTGCAGATGAACTTCAGGGTCAGCTTGCCGTAGGTGGCATCGCCCTCGCCCTCGCCGGACACGCTGA
ACTTGTGGCCGTTTACGTCGCCGTCCAGCTCGACCAGGATGGGCACCACCCCGGTGAACAGCTCCTCGCC
CTTGCTCACCATGGTGGCCATTACAGCGTGGATGGCGTCTCCAGGCGATCTGACGGTTCACTAAACGAGC
TCTTTACGAGGGTAGGAAGTGGTACGGAAAGTTGGTATAAGACAAAAGTGTTGTGGAATTGCTCCAGGCG
ATCTGACGGTTCACTAAACGAGCTCTGCTTTTATAGGCGCCCACCGTACACGCCTAAAGCTTATACGTTC
TCTATCACTGATAGGGAGTAAACTGGATATACGTTCTCTATCACTGATAGGGAGTAAACTGTAGATACGT
TCTCTATCACTGATAGGGAGTAAACTGGTCATACGTTCTCTATCACTGATAGGGAGTAAACTCCTTATAC
GTTCTCTATCACTGATAGGGAGTAAAGTCTGCATACGTTCTCTATCACTGATAGGGAGTAAACTCTTCAT
ACGTTCTCTATCACTGATAGGGAGTAAACTCGAGGAATAGTACGAACATGGTAGCTAGTGGATCCTTCGT
CGACCTGCAGACTGGCTGTGTATAAGGGAGCCTGACATTTATATTCCCCAGAACATCAGGTTAATGGCGT
TTTTGATGTCATTTTCGCGGTGGCTGAGATCAGCCACTTCTTCCCCGATAACGGAGACCGGCACACTGGC
GCATATCGGTGGTCATCATGCGCCAGCTTTCATCCCCGATATGCACCACCGGGTAAAGTTCACGCATATG
AAGCTGGACATCACCTCCCACAACCTCGAGGTGGAACAGTACGCTGATATCTCTTATACTGGGCAGAGCG
CACATCGCCCACAGTCCCCGAGAAGTTGGGGGGAGGGGTCGGCAATTGAACCGGTGCCTAGAGAAGGTGG
CGCGGGGTAAACTGGGAAAGTGATGTCGTGTACTGGCTCCGCCTTTTTCCCGAGGGTGGGGGAGAACCGT
ATATAAGTGCAGTAGTCGCCGTGAACGTTCTTTTTCGCAACGGGTTTGCCGCCAGAACACAGTAATGTGC
CACCATGAGCCGGCTGGACAAGAGCAAAGTGATCAACAGCGCCCTGGAACTGCTGAACGGCGTGGGCATC
GAGGGCCTGACCACCCGGAAGCTGGCCCAGAAACTGGGCGTGGAACAGCCCACCCTGTACTGGCACGTGA
AGAACAAGCGGGCCCTGCTGGACGCCCTGCCCATCGAGATGCTGGACCGGCACCACACCCACAGCTGCCC
TCTGGAAGGCGAGAGCTGGCAGGACTTCCTGCGGAACAACGCCAAGAGCTACAGATGCGCCCTGCTGAGC
CACCGGGACGGCGCCAAAGTGCACCTGGGCACCAGACCCACCGAGAAGCAGTACGAGACACTGGAAAACC
AGCTGGCCTTCCTGTGCCAGCAGGGCTTCAGCCTGGAAAACGCCCTGTACGCCCTGAGCGCCGTGGGCCA
CTTCACCCTGGGCTGCGTGCTGGAAGAACAGGAACACCAGGTCGCCAAAGAGGAAAGAGAGACACCCACC
ACCGACAGCATGCCCCCCCTGCTGAAGCAGGCCATCGAGCTGTTCGACAGACAGGGCGCCGAGCCCGCCT
TCCTGTTCGGCCTGGAACTGATCATCTGCGGCCTCGAGAAGCAGCTGAAGTGCGAGAGCGGCGGACCCAC
CGACGCCCTGGACGACTTCGACCTGGACATGCTGCCCGCCGATGCCCTGGATGATTTTGATCTGGATATG
CTCCCTGCTGACGCTCTCGATGACTTCGATCTCGATATGCTGCCAGGCGGAAGCGGAGCTACTAACTTCA
GCCTGCTGAAGCAGGCTGGAGACGTGGAGGAGAACCCTGGACCTATGGTGTCTAAGGGCGAAGAGCTGAT
CAAGGAAAATATGCGTATGAAGGTGGTCATGGAAGGTTCGGTCAACGGCCACCAATTCAAATGCACAGGT
GAAGGAGAAGGCAATCCGTACATGGGAACTCAAACCATGAGGATCAAAGTCATCGAGGGAGGACCCCTGC
CATTTGCCTTTGACATTCTTGCCACGTCGTTCATGTATGGCAGCCGTACTTTTATCAAGTACCCGAAAGG
CATTCCTGATTTCTTTAAACAGTCCTTTCCTGAGGGTTTTACTTGGGAAAGAGTTACGAGATACGAAGAT
GGTGGAGTCGTCACCGTCATGCAGGACACCAGCCTTGAGGATGGCTGTCTCGTTTACCACGTCCAAGTCA
GAGGGGTAAACTTTCCCTCCAATGGTCCCGTGATGCAGAAGAAGACCAAGGGTTGGGAGCCTAATACAGA
GATGATGTATCCAGCAGATGGTGGTCTGAGGGGATACACTCATATGGCACTGAAAGTTGATGGTGGTGGC
CATCTGTCTTGCTCTTTCGTAACAACTTACAGGTCAAAAAAGACCGTCGGGAACATCAAGATGCCCGGTA
TCCATGCCGTTGATCACCGCCTGGAAAGGTTAGAGGAAAGTGACAATGAAATGTTCGTAGTACAACGCGA
ACACGCAGTTGCCAAGTTCGCCGGGCTTGGTGGTGGGATGGACGAGCTGTACAAGTAACAACGCCGATAA
TCAACCTCTGGATTACAAAATTTGTGAAAGATTGACTGGTATTCTTAACTATGTTGCTCCTTTTACGCTA
TGTGGATACGCTGCTTTAATGCCTTTGTATCATGCTATTGCTTCCCGTATGGCTTTCATTTTCTCCTCCT
TGTATAAATCCTGGTTGCTGTCTCTTTATGAGGAGTTGTGGCCCGTTGTCAGGCAACGTGGCGTGGTGTG
CACTGTGTTTGCTGACGCAACCCCCACTGGTTGGGGCATTGCCACCACCTGTCAGCTCCTTTCCGGGACT
TTCGCTTTCCCCCTCCCTATTGCCACGGCGGAACTCATCGCCGCCTGCCTTGCCCGCTGCTGGACAGGGG
CTCGGCTGTTGGGCACTGACAATTCCGTGGTGTTGTCGGGGAAATCATCGTCCTTTCCTTGGCTGCTCGC
CTGTGTTGCCACCTGGATTCTGCGCGGGACGTCCTTCTGCTACGTCCCTTCGGCCCTCAATCCAGCGGAC
CTTCCTTCCCGCGGCCTGCTGCCGGCTCTGCGGCCTCTTCCGCGTCTTCGCCTTCGCCCTCAGACGAGTC
GGATCTCCCTTTGGGCCGCCTCCCCGCCGCTCGCTGATATAGGGCCCGGTACCTTTAAGACCAATGACTT
ACAAGGCAGCTGTAGATCTTAGCCACTTTTTAAAAGAAAAGGGGGGACTGGAAGGGCTAGCTCACTCCCA
ACGAAGACAAGATCTGCTTTTTGCTTGTACTGGGTCTCTCTGGTTAGACCAGATCTGAGCCTGGGAGCTC
TCTGGCTAACTAGGGAACCCACTGCTTAAGCCTCAATAAAGCTTGCCTTGAGTGCTTCAAGTAGTGTGTG
CCCGTCTGTTGTGTGACTCTGGTAACTAGAGATCCCTCAGACCCTTTTAGTCAGTGTGGAAAATCTCTAG
CAGTAGTAGTTCATGTCATCTTATTATTCAGTATTTATAACTTGCAAAGAAATGAATATCAGAGAGTGAG
AGGAACTTGTTTATTGCAGCTTATAATGGTTACAAATAAAGCAATAGCATCACAAATTTCACAAATAAAG
CATTTTTTTCACTGCATTCTAGTTGTGGTTTGTCCAAACTCATCAATGTATCTTATCATGTCTGGCTCTA
GCTATCCCGCCCCTAACTCCGCCCATCCCGCCCCTAACTCCGCCCAGTTCCGCCCATTCTCCGCCCCATG
GCTGACTAATTTTTTTTATTTATGCAGAGGCCGAGGCCGCCTCGGCCTCTGAGCTATTCCAGAAGTAGTG
AGGAGGCTTTTTTGGAGGCCTAGGGACGTACCCAATTCGCCCTATAGTGAGTCGTATTACGCGCGCTCAC
TGGCCGTCGTTTTACAACGTCGTGACTGGGAAAACCCTGGCGTTACCCAACTTAATCGCCTTGCAGCACA
TCCCCCTTTCGCCAGCTGGCGTAATAGCGAAGAGGCCCGCACCGATCGCCCTTCCCAACAGTTGCGCAGC
CTGAATGGCGAATGGG
[124 nt withheld, positions 8837-8960]
C
[91 nt withheld, positions 8962-9052]
A
[49 nt withheld, positions 9054-9102]
CCTTTGACGTTGGAGTCCACGTTCTTT
[37 nt withheld, positions 9130-9166]
ACCCTATCTCGGTCTATTCTTTTGATTTATAAGGGATTTTGCCGATTTCGGCCTATTGGTTAAAAAATGA
GCTGATTTAACAAAAATTTAACGCGAATTTTAACAAAATATTAACGCTTACAATTTAGGTGGCACTTTTC
GGGGAAATGTGCGCGGAACCCCTATTTGTTTATTTTTCTAAATACATTCAAATATGTATCCGCTCATGAG
ACAATAACCCTGATAAATGCTTCAATAATATTGAAAAAGGAAGAGTATGAGTATTCAACATTTCCGTGTC
GCCCTTATTCCCTTTTTTGCGGCATTTTGCCTTCCTGTTTTTGCTCACCCAGAAACGCTGGTGAAAGTAA
AAGATGCTGAAGATCAGTTGGGTGCACGAGTGGGTTACATCGAACTGGATCTCAACAGCGGTAAGATCCT
TGAGAGTTTTCGCCCCGAAGAACGTTTTCCAATGATGAGCACTTTTAAAGTTCTGCTATGTGGCGCGGTA
TTATCCCGTATTGACGCCGGGCAAGAGCAACTCGGTCGCCGCATACACTATTCTCAGAATGACTTGGTTG
AGTACTCACCAGTCACAGAAAAGCATCTTACGGATGGCATGACAGTAAGAGAATTATGCAGTGCTGCCAT
AACCATGAGTGATAACACTGCGGCCAACTTACTTCTGACAACGATCGGAGGACCGAAGGAGCTAACCGCT
TTTTTGCACAACATGGGGGATCATGTAACTCGCCTTGATCGTTGGGAACCGGAGCTGAATGAAGCCATAC
CAAACGACGAGCGTGACACCACGATGCCTGTAGCAATGGCAACAACGTTGCGCAAACTATTAACTGGCGA
ACTACTTACTCTAGCTTCCCGGCAACAATTAATAGACTGGATGGAGGCGGATAAAGTTGCAGGACCACTT
CTGCGCTCGGCCCTTCCGGCTGGCTGGTTTATTGCTGATAAATCTGGAGCCGGTGAGCGTGGGTCTCGCG
GTATCATTGCAGCACTGGGGCCAGATGGTAAGCCCTCCCGTATCGTAGTTATCTACACGACGGGGAGTCA
GGCAACTATGGATGAACGAAATAGACAGATCGCTGAGATAGGTGCCTCACTGATTAAGCATTGGTAACTG
TCAGACCAAGTTTACTCATATATACTTTAGATTGATTTAAAACTTCATTTTTAATTTAAAAGGATCTAGG
TGAAGATCCTTTTTGATAATCTCATGACCAAAATCCCTTAACGTGAGTTTTCGTTCCACTGAGCGTCAGA
CCCCGTAGAAAAGATCAAAGGATCTTCTTGAGATCCTTTTTTTCTGCGCGTAATCTGCTGCTTGCAAACA
AAAAAACCACCGCTACCAGCGGTGGTTTGTTTGCCGGATCAAGAGCTACCAACTCTTTTTCCGAAGGTAA
CTGGCTTCAGCAGAGCGCAGATACCAAATACTGTTCTTCTAGTGTAGCCGTAGTTAGGCCACCACTTCAA
GAACTCTGTAGCACCGCCTACATACCTCGCTCTGCTAATCCTGTTACCAGTGGCTGCTGCCAGTGGCGAT
AAGTCGTGTCTTACCGGGTTGGACTCAAGACGATAGTTACCGGATAAGGCGCAGCGGTCGGGCTGAACGG
GGGGTTCGTGCACACAGCCCAGCTTGGAGCGAACGACCTACACCGAACTGAGATACCTACAGCGTGAGCT
ATGAGAAAGCGCCACGCTTCCCGAAGGGAGAAAGGCGGACAGGTATCCGGTAAGCGGCAGGGTCGGAACA
GGAGAGCGCACGAGGGAGCTTCCAGGGGGAAACGCCTGGTATCTTTATAGTCCTGTCGGGTTTCGCCACC
TCTGACTTGAGCGTCGATTTTTGTGATGCTCGTCAGGGGGGCGGAGCCTATGGAAAAACGCCAGCAACGC
GGCCTTTTTACGGTTCCTGGCCTTTTGCTGGCCTTTTGCTCACATGTTCTTTCCTGCGTTATCCCCTGAT
TCTGTGGATAACCGTATTACCGCCTTTGAGTGAGCTGATACCGCTCGCCGCAGCCGAACGACCGAGCGCA
GCGAGTCAGTGAGCGAGGAAGCGGAAGAGCGCCCAATACGCAAACCGCCTCTCCCCGCGCGTTGGCCGAT
TCATTAATGCAGCTGGCACGACAGGTTTCCCGACTGGAAAGCGGGCAGTGAGCGCAACGCAATTAATGTG
AGTTAGCTCACTCATTAGGCACCCCAGGCTTTACACTTTATGCTTCCGGCTCGTATGTTGTGTGGAATTG
TGAGCGGATAACAATTTCACACAGGAAACAGCTATGACCATGATTACGCCAAGCGCGCAATTAACCCTCA
CTAAAGGGAACAAAAGCTGGAGCTGCAAGCTTAATGTAGTCTTATGCAATACTCTTGTAGTCTTGCAACA
TGGTAACGATGAGTTAGCAACATGCCTTACAAGGAGAGAAAAAGCACCGTGCATGCCGATTGGTGGAAGT
AAGGTGGTACGATCGTGCCTTATTAGGAAGGCAACAGACGGGTCTGACATGGATTGGACGAACCACTGAA
TTGCCGCATTGCAGAGATATTGTATTTAAGTGCCTAGCTCGATACATAAACGGGTCTCTCTGGTTAGACC
AGATCTGAGCCTGGGAGCTCTCTGGCTAACTAGGGAACCCACTGCTTAAGCCTCAATAAAGCTTGCCTTG
AGTGCTTCAAGTAGTGTGTGCCCGTCTGTTGTGTGACTCTGGTAACTAGAGATCCCTCAGACCCTTTTAG
TCAGTGTGGAAAATCTCTAGCAGTGGCGCCCGA
