>Addgene plasmid #235308 | pLentiX1-[TRE3G-EGFP(miRE.FF4)-FMRP-TS.FF4x1-bGH]-EFS-rtTA-P2A-mRuby2-WPRE | depositor partial sequence | sequence record 463248 | EGFP-FMRP(miRE.FF4), fusion protein with intronic microRNA
ATGGTGAGCAAGGGCGAGGAGCTGTTCACCGGGGTGGTGCCCATCCTGGTCGAGCTGGACGGCGACGTAA
ACGGCCACAAGTTCAGCGTGTCCGGCGAGGGCGAGGGCGATGCCACCTACGGCAAGCTGACCCTGAAGTT
CATCTGCACCACCGGCAAGCTGCCCGTGCCCTGGCCCACCCTCGTGACCACCCTGACCTACGGCGTGCAG
TGCTTCAGCCGCTACCCCGACCACATGAAGCAGCACGACTTCTTCAAGTCCGCCATGCCCGAAGGCTACG
TCCAGGAGCGCACCATCTTCTTCAAGGACGACGGCAACTACAAGACCCGCGCCGAGGTAAGTGTGCTCGC
TTCGGCAGCACATATACTATGTTGAATGAGGCTTCAGTACTTTACAGAATCGTTGCCTGCACATCTTGGA
AACACTTGCTGGGATTACTTCTTCAGGGACTTCTTAACCCAACAGAAGGCTCGAGAAGGTATATTGCTGT
TGACAGTGAGCGCCGCTTGAAGTCTTTAATTAAATAGTGAAGCCACAGATGTATTTAATTAAAGACTTCA
AGCGGTGCCTACTGCCTCGGACTTCAAGGGGCTAGAATTCAAGGGGCTACTTTAGGAGCAATTATCTTGT
TTACTAAAACTGAATACCTTGCTATCTCTTTGATACATTTTTACAAAGCTGAATTAAAATGGTATAAATT
AAATCACTTTTTTCAATTGTACTAACTTCGAGTCTTCTTTTTTTTTTTCACAGGTGAAGTTCGAGGGCGA
CACCCTGGTGAACCGCATCGAGCTGAAGGGCATCGACTTCAAGGAGGACGGCAACATCCTGGGGCACAAG
CTGGAGTACAACTACAACAGCCACAACGTCTATATCATGGCCGACAAGCAGAAGAACGGCATCAAGGTGA
ACTTCAAGATCCGCCACAACATCGAGGACGGCAGCGTGCAGCTCGCCGACCACTACCAGCAGAACACCCC
CATCGGCGACGGCCCCGTGCTGCTGCCCGACAACCACTACCTGAGCACCCAGTCCGCCCTGAGCAAAGAC
CCCAACGAGAAGCGCGATCACATGGTCCTGCTGGAGTTCGTGACCGCCGCCGGGATCACTCTCGGCATGG
ACGAGCTGTACAAGTCCGGACTCAGATCTCGAGCTCAAGCTTCGAATTCGATGGAGGACTACAAGGACGA
CGATGACAAGGAGCTGGTGGTGGAAGTGCGGGGCTCCAATGGCGCTTTCTACAAGGCATTTGTAAAAGAT
GTCCATGAAGATTCTATAACAGTTGCTTTTGAAAACAACTGGCAACCAGAGAGACAGATTCCATTCCATG
ATGTGAGATTCCCACCACCTGTAGGTTATAATAAAGATATAAACGAAAGTGATGAAGTTGAGGTTTATTC
CAGAGCAAATGAAAAAGAGCCTTGCTGTTGGTGGTTAGCTAAAGTGAGGATGATAAAGGGTGAGTTTTAT
GTGATAGAATATGCAGCATGTGATGCTACGTATAATGAAATTGTCACAATTGAGCGTCTACGATCTGTTA
ATCCCAACAAACCTGCTACAAAAGATACTTTCCATAAGATCAAGCTGGAGGTGCCAGAAGATTTACGACA
AATGTGTGCCAAAGAATCAGCACATAAGGATTTTAAAAAGGCAGTTGGTGCCTTCTCTGTAACTTATGAT
CCAGAAAATTATCAGCTGGTAATTTTGTCCATCAATGAAGTCACCTCAAAGCGAGCCCACATGTTGATTG
ACATGCACTTTCGAAGTCTGCGCACCAAGTTGTCTCTTATACTGAGAAATGAAGAAGCCAGTAAACAACT
GGAGAGTTCAAGGCAGCTTGCCTCAAGATTTCATGAACAGTTTATCGTACGAGAAGATCTGATGGGTTTA
GCTATTGGTACTCATGGTGCTAATATTCAGCAAGCTAGAAAAGTGCCTGGCGTCACTGCTATTGATTTAG
ATGAGGATACCTGCACATTTCATATTTATGGAGAGGATCAAGATGCAGTGAAAAAGGCTAGAAGCTTTCT
GGAATTTGCTGAAGATGTCATACAGGTTCCACGAAACTTAGTAGGCAAAGTAATAGGAAAAAATGGAAAG
CTGATTCAAGAGATCGTGGACAAGTCAGGAGTTGTGAGGGTGAGGATTGAGGCTGAAAATGAGAAAAGTG
TCCCACAAGAAGAGGAAATTATGCCACCAAGTTCCCTACCTTCCAATAATTCAAGGGTTGGACCTAACTC
CTCTGAAGAAAAGAAACATTTAGATACAAAGGAAAACACCCATTTTTCTCAACCTAACAGTACAAAAGTC
CAGAGGGTGTTAGTGGTTTCATCAATTGTAGCAGGGGGACCCCAGAAACCTGAACCCAAGGCTTGGCAGG
GTATGGTACCATTTGTTTTTGTGGGAACAAAAGACAGCATCGCTAATGCCACTGTTCTTTTGGATTATCA
CCTGAACTATTTAAAGGAAGTAGACCAGTTGCGTTTGGAGAGATTACAAATTGATGAGCAGTTGCGACAA
ATTGGAGCTAGTTCTAGACCACCACCAAATCGTACAGATAAGGAAAAAGGCTATGTGACTGATGATGGTC
AAGGAATGGGTCGAGGTAGTAGACCTTACAGAAATAGGGGGCACGGCAGACGCGGTCCTGGATATACTTC
AGGAACTAATTCTGAAGCATCAAATGCTTCTGAAACAGAATCTGACCACAGAGACGAACTCAGTGATTGG
TCATTAGCTCCAACAGAGGAAGAGAGGGAGAGCTTCCTGCGCAGAGGAGACGGACGGCGGCGTGGAGGAG
GAGGAAGAGGACAAGGAGGAAGAGGAAGAGGAGGAGGCTTCAAAGGAAACGACGATCATTCCCGAACAGA
TAATCGTCCACGTAATCCAAGAGAGGCTAAAGGAAGAACAGCTGATGGATCCCTGCAGAGTGCCTCCAGT
GAAGGGAGCCGGCTGCGCACGGGTAAAGATCGTAACCAGAAGAAGGAAAAGCCAGACAGCGTAGATGGGC
TGCAACCGCTGGTGAATGGAGTACCCTAA
