>Addgene plasmid #235308 | pLentiX1-[TRE3G-EGFP(miRE.FF4)-FMRP-TS.FF4x1-bGH]-EFS-rtTA-P2A-mRuby2-WPRE | depositor partial sequence | sequence record 463249 | rtTA
ATGAGCCGGCTGGACAAGAGCAAAGTGATCAACAGCGCCCTGGAACTGCTGAACGGCGTGGGCATCGAGG
GCCTGACCACCCGGAAGCTGGCCCAGAAACTGGGCGTGGAACAGCCCACCCTGTACTGGCACGTGAAGAA
CAAGCGGGCCCTGCTGGACGCCCTGCCCATCGAGATGCTGGACCGGCACCACACCCACAGCTGCCCTCTG
GAAGGCGAGAGCTGGCAGGACTTCCTGCGGAACAACGCCAAGAGCTACAGATGCGCCCTGCTGAGCCACC
GGGACGGCGCCAAAGTGCACCTGGGCACCAGACCCACCGAGAAGCAGTACGAGACACTGGAAAACCAGCT
GGCCTTCCTGTGCCAGCAGGGCTTCAGCCTGGAAAACGCCCTGTACGCCCTGAGCGCCGTGGGCCACTTC
ACCCTGGGCTGCGTGCTGGAAGAACAGGAACACCAGGTCGCCAAAGAGGAAAGAGAGACACCCACCACCG
ACAGCATGCCCCCCCTGCTGAAGCAGGCCATCGAGCTGTTCGACAGACAGGGCGCCGAGCCCGCCTTCCT
GTTCGGCCTGGAACTGATCATCTGCGGCCTCGAGAAGCAGCTGAAGTGCGAGAGCGGCGGACCCACCGAC
GCCCTGGACGACTTCGACCTGGACATGCTGCCCGCCGATGCCCTGGATGATTTTGATCTGGATATGCTCC
CTGCTGACGCTCTCGATGACTTCGATCTCGATATGCTGCCAGGC
